Addgene plasmid #111513: pET21a - Mtb-TF
Purpose: Expresses M. tuberculosis Trigger Factor with a C-terminal His tag
Depositing lab: Judy Lieberman. Depositing organization: Boston Children's Hospital. Publication: Granzyme B Disrupts Central Metabolism and Protein Synthesis in Bacteria to Promote an Immune Cell Death Program. Dotiwala F, Sen Santara S, Binker-Cosen AA, Li B, Chandrasekaran S, Lieberman J. Cell. 2017 Nov 16;171(5):1125-1137.e11. doi: 10.1016/j.cell.2017.10.004. Epub 2017 Oct 26. PubMed 29107333.
Backbone
  Vector backbone: pET21a
  Backbone size w/o insert (bp): 5443
  Total vector size (bp): 6841
  Vector type: Bacterial Expression
Growth in bacteria
  Bacterial resistance: Ampicillin, 100 μg/mL
  Growth temperature: 37°C
  Growth strain: DH5alpha
  Copy number: High Copy
Gene/Insert
  Gene/Insert name: Trigger Factor (alt names: tig; TF)
  Species: Mycobacterium tuberculosis
  Insert size (bp): 1398
  GenBank ID: NP_216978.1
  Promoter: T7
  Tag / fusion protein: His tag (C terminal on backbone)
  Cloning method: Restriction Enzyme; 5′ cloning site BamHI (not destroyed); 3′ cloning site EcoRI (not destroyed)
  Sequencing primers: 5′ T7 Forward
Terms and licenses: Academic/Nonprofit Terms; Industry Terms: Not Available to Industry
Depositor comments: Depositor confirms P118L compared to NP_216978.1 has no impact on function.
How to cite: pET21a - Mtb-TF was a gift from Judy Lieberman (Addgene plasmid # 111513 ; http://n2t.net/addgene:111513 ; RRID:Addgene_111513)
