[The description below was written by a language model from this plasmid's Addgene catalogue record and pLannotate feature annotations shown in this document.]
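Description:
pET21a - Mtb-TF is a bacterial expression plasmid built on the pET21a backbone for producing Mycobacterium tuberculosis Trigger Factor (tig, TF) as a recombinant, affinity-tagged protein in E. coli. The roughly 1.4 kb tig coding sequence was inserted between the BamHI and EcoRI sites, both of which are retained, giving a total size of about 6.8 kb. Trigger Factor is a ribosome-associated chaperone with peptidyl-prolyl cis-trans isomerase activity that keeps newly made polypeptides in an open conformation. The depositor notes a P118L difference from the reference protein and states that it does not affect function.

Expression is driven by a T7 promoter followed by a lac operator, with the T7 gene 10 ribosome binding site and a T7 terminator downstream. The plasmid carries its own lacI gene and promoter, so transcription is held off by the lac repressor until IPTG or lactose is added. It also requires a host that supplies T7 RNA polymerase. Because the insert sits downstream of the vector's start codon, the annotated T7 tag (gene 10 leader) lies upstream of tig, and the backbone-encoded His tag lies at the C terminus for metal-affinity purification. The tool labels this tag as a fragment of a longer His tag, and the short SET1 and tetracycline-resistance fragments it reports appear to be backbone remnants rather than functional parts.

Selection is by ampicillin through the β-lactamase gene. Replication relies on a ColE1/pBR322-type origin accompanied by bom and rop, although the catalogue lists the plasmid as high copy. An f1 origin is also present for single-stranded DNA production. The associated publication concerns granzyme B targeting of bacterial metabolism and protein synthesis, but the record does not state how the purified protein was used.
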