Features (pLannotate 1.2.2; 20 found; start..end, strand, type, name):
    177..195     +  promoter       T7 promoter: promoter for bacteriophage T7 RNA polymerase
    196..220     +  protein_bind   lac operator: The lac repressor binds to the lac operator to inhibit transcription in E. coli. This inhibition can be relieved by adding lactose or isopropyl-β-D-thiogalactopyranoside (IPTG). lac repressor encoded by lacI
    235..257     +  RBS            RBS: efficient ribosome binding site from bacteriophage T7 gene 10 (Olins and Rangwala, 1989)
    265..297     +  CDS            T7 tag (gene 10 leader): leader peptide from bacteriophage T7 gene 10 promotes efficient translation in E. coli
    332..1720    +  CDS            tig: TIG_MYCTU - Experimental evidence at protein level: Swiss-Prot protein existence level 1. Involved in protein export. Acts as a chaperone by maintaining the newly synthesized protein in an open conformation. Functions as a peptidyl-prolyl cis-trans isomerase (By similarity). From Mycobacterium tuberculosis (strain ATCC 25618 / H37Rv).
   1745..1762    +  CDS            9xHis (fragment): 9xHis affinity tag
   1772..1821    +  CDS            SET1 (fragment): solubility-enhancement tag derived from T7 phage gene 10B
   1829..1876    +  terminator     T7 terminator: transcription terminator for bacteriophage T7 RNA polymerase
   1913..2341    +  rep_origin     f1 ori (sequence partly withheld): f1 bacteriophage origin of replication; arrow indicates direction of (+) strand synthesis
   2394..2498    +  promoter       AmpR promoter: bla
   2499..3359    +  CDS            AmpR: β-lactamase; bla; confers resistance to ampicillin, carbenicillin, and related antibiotics
   3530..4118    +  rep_origin     ori: high-copy-number ColE1/pMB1/pBR322/pUC origin of replication
   4304..4443    -  misc_feature   bom: basis of mobility region from pBR322
   4545..4736    -  CDS            rop: Rop protein, which maintains plasmids at low copy number; rop
   4753..5133    +  CDS            YPB1_ECOLX: Protein predicted: Swiss-Prot protein existence level 4. From Escherichia coli.
   5205..5496    -  CDS            TcR (fragment): tetracycline efflux protein; tet; confers resistance to tetracycline
   5511..5532    -  protein_bind   CAP binding site: CAP binding activates transcription in the presence of cAMP. E. coli catabolite activator protein
   5545..6627    -  CDS            lacI: lac repressor; lacI; The lac repressor binds to the lac operator to inhibit transcription in E. coli. This inhibition can be relieved by adding lactose or isopropyl-β-D-thiogalactopyranoside (IPTG).
   6628..6705    -  promoter       lacI promoter: lacI
   6713..155     -  CDS            TcR (fragment) (across the origin): tetracycline efflux protein; tet; confers resistance to tetracycline
>Addgene plasmid #111513 | pET21a - Mtb-TF | addgene full sequence | sequence record 212890 | Addgene NGS Result
CGGGGCCTGCCACCATACCCACGCCGAAACAAGCGCTCATGAGCCCGAAGTGGCGAGCCCGATCTTCCCC
ATCGGTGATGTCGGCGATATAGGCGCCAGCAACCGCACCTGTGGCGCCGGTGATGCCGGCCACGATGCGT
CCGGCGTAGAGGATCGAGATCTCGATCCCGCGAAATTAATACGACTCACTATAGGGGAATTGTGAGCGGA
TAACAATTCCCCTCTAGAAATAATTTTGTTTAACTTTAAGAAGGAGATATACATATGGCTAGCATGACTG
GTGGACAGCAAATGGGTCGCGGATCCGAATTCGAGCTCCGTCGACAAGCTTATGAAGAGCACCGTCGAGC
AGTTGAGCCCCACCCGGGTTCGTATCAACGTGGAGGTGCCATTCGCCGAGCTTGAGCCGGATTTCCAGCG
GGCCTACAAAGAGCTGGCCAAACAGGTGCGGCTGCCCGGCTTCCGGCCCGGGAAGGCGCCGGCCAAACTA
CTCGAAGCCCGCATCGGCCGGGAGGCCATGCTGGATCAAATCGTCAACGATGCGCTGCCCAGCCGGTACG
GACAGGCGGTGGCCGAGTCGGATGTCCAACCGCTCGGCCGGCCCAACATCGAGGTGACCAAGAAGGAGTA
CGGCCAGGACCTGCAATTCACCGCCGAGGTCGACATCCGCCCGAAGATCAGTCTCCCGGACCTGAGCGCG
CTGACGGTCTCGGTGGATCCGATCGAAATCGGTGAGGACGACGTCGACGCCGAACTGCAGTCGTTACGTA
CCCGGTTCGGCACCCTGACCGCGGTGGACCGGCCGGTGGCCGTCGGCGACGTCGTCTCGATCGACTTGTC
TGCCACGGTCGACGGAGAGGACATACCGAACGCAGCCGCTGAGGGACTCTCCCACGAGGTCGGCTCCGGC
CGGCTCATCGCAGGTCTCGACGACGCGGTTGTTGGTCTGTCCGCCGACGAGTCCCGGGTCTTCACCGCCA
AGCTGGCAGCCGGCGAGCACGCCGGGCAGGAAGCTCAGGTTACCGTCACGGTCAGGTCGGTTAAGGAGCG
CGAACTACCAGAGCCCGACGACGAATTCGCGCAGTTAGCCAGCGAGTTCGACAGCATCGACGAATTGCGG
GCCAGCCTCAGCGACCAGGTGCGCCAGGCCAAGCGCGCCCAGCAGGCCGAGCAGATTCGAAACGCCACCA
TCGATGCGCTACTCGAACAGGTCGACGTGCCGTTGCCGGAGTCGTATGTGCAGGCCCAATTCGACAGCGT
GCTGCACAGCGCGCTCAGCGGTCTTAATCACGACGAAGCCCGGTTCAATGAGTTGCTCGTCGAGCAAGGC
TCGTCACGCGCGGCGTTCGATGCCGAGGCGCGCACCGCCTCAGAAAAGGACGTCAAGAGGCAGCTGTTGC
TAGACGCCCTGGCCGATGAGCTGCAGGTCCAAGTTGGCCAGGATGATCTGACCGAACGACTGGTGACGAC
GTCTCGGCAATACGGCATCGAGCCGCAGCAGCTGTTCGGCTACCTCCAAGAGCGCAACCAGCTGCCGACC
ATGTTCGCTGACGTGCGGCGCGAGCTGGCGATCAGGGCCGCAGTGGAGGCGGCGACGGTCACCGACAGTG
ACGGAAACACGATCGATACCAGTGAGTTCTTCGGCAAGCGTGTGTCGGCCGGTGAGGCTGAGGAGGCCGA
ACCGGCAGACGAGGGTGCCGCGCGGGCGGCGTCCGACGAAGCGACAACGGCGGCCGCACTCGAGCACCAC
CACCACCACCACTGAGATCCGGCTGCTAACAAAGCCCGAAAGGAAGCTGAGTTGGCTGCTGCCACCGCTG
AGCAATAACTAGCATAACCCCTTGGGGCCTCTAAACGGGTCTTGAGGGGTTTTTTGCTGAAAGGAGGAAC
TATATCCGGATTGGCGAATGGG
[124 nt withheld, positions 1913-2036]
C
[91 nt withheld, positions 2038-2128]
A
[49 nt withheld, positions 2130-2178]
CCTTTGACGTTGGAGTCCACGTTCTTT
[37 nt withheld, positions 2206-2242]
ACCCTATCTCGGTCTATTCTTTTGATTTATAAGGGATTTTGCCGATTTCGGCCTATTGGTTAAAAAATGA
GCTGATTTAACAAAAATTTAACGCGAATTTTAACAAAATATTAACGCTTACAATTTAGGTGGCACTTTTC
GGGGAAATGTGCGCGGAACCCCTATTTGTTTATTTTTCTAAATACATTCAAATATGTATCCGCTCATGAG
ACAATAACCCTGATAAATGCTTCAATAATATTGAAAAAGGAAGAGTATGAGTATTCAACATTTCCGTGTC
GCCCTTATTCCCTTTTTTGCGGCATTTTGCCTTCCTGTTTTTGCTCACCCAGAAACGCTGGTGAAAGTAA
AAGATGCTGAAGATCAGTTGGGTGCACGAGTGGGTTACATCGAACTGGATCTCAACAGCGGTAAGATCCT
TGAGAGTTTTCGCCCCGAAGAACGTTTTCCAATGATGAGCACTTTTAAAGTTCTGCTATGTGGCGCGGTA
TTATCCCGTATTGACGCCGGGCAAGAGCAACTCGGTCGCCGCATACACTATTCTCAGAATGACTTGGTTG
AGTACTCACCAGTCACAGAAAAGCATCTTACGGATGGCATGACAGTAAGAGAATTATGCAGTGCTGCCAT
AACCATGAGTGATAACACTGCGGCCAACTTACTTCTGACAACGATCGGAGGACCGAAGGAGCTAACCGCT
TTTTTGCACAACATGGGGGATCATGTAACTCGCCTTGATCGTTGGGAACCGGAGCTGAATGAAGCCATAC
CAAACGACGAGCGTGACACCACGATGCCTGCAGCAATGGCAACAACGTTGCGCAAACTATTAACTGGCGA
ACTACTTACTCTAGCTTCCCGGCAACAATTAATAGACTGGATGGAGGCGGATAAAGTTGCAGGACCACTT
CTGCGCTCGGCCCTTCCGGCTGGCTGGTTTATTGCTGATAAATCTGGAGCCGGTGAGCGTGGGTCTCGCG
GTATCATTGCAGCACTGGGGCCAGATGGTAAGCCCTCCCGTATCGTAGTTATCTACACGACGGGGAGTCA
GGCAACTATGGATGAACGAAATAGACAGATCGCTGAGATAGGTGCCTCACTGATTAAGCATTGGTAACTG
TCAGACCAAGTTTACTCATATATACTTTAGATTGATTTAAAACTTCATTTTTAATTTAAAAGGATCTAGG
TGAAGATCCTTTTTGATAATCTCATGACCAAAATCCCTTAACGTGAGTTTTCGTTCCACTGAGCGTCAGA
CCCCGTAGAAAAGATCAAAGGATCTTCTTGAGATCCTTTTTTTCTGCGCGTAATCTGCTGCTTGCAAACA
AAAAAACCACCGCTACCAGCGGTGGTTTGTTTGCCGGATCAAGAGCTACCAACTCTTTTTCCGAAGGTAA
CTGGCTTCAGCAGAGCGCAGATACCAAATACTGTCCTTCTAGTGTAGCCGTAGTTAGGCCACCACTTCAA
GAACTCTGTAGCACCGCCTACATACCTCGCTCTGCTAATCCTGTTACCAGTGGCTGCTGCCAGTGGCGAT
AAGTCGTGTCTTACCGGGTTGGACTCAAGACGATAGTTACCGGATAAGGCGCAGCGGTCGGGCTGAACGG
GGGGTTCGTGCACACAGCCCAGCTTGGAGCGAACGACCTACACCGAACTGAGATACCTACAGCGTGAGCT
ATGAGAAAGCGCCACGCTTCCCGAAGGGAGAAAGGCGGACAGGTATCCGGTAAGCGGCAGGGTCGGAACA
GGAGAGCGCACGAGGGAGCTTCCAGGGGGAAACGCCTGGTATCTTTATAGTCCTGTCGGGTTTCGCCACC
TCTGACTTGAGCGTCGATTTTTGTGATGCTCGTCAGGGGGGCGGAGCCTATGGAAAAACGCCAGCAACGC
GGCCTTTTTACGGTTCCTGGCCTTTTGCTGGCCTTTTGCTCACATGTTCTTTCCTGCGTTATCCCCTGAT
TCTGTGGATAACCGTATTACCGCCTTTGAGTGAGCTGATACCGCTCGCCGCAGCCGAACGACCGAGCGCA
GCGAGTCAGTGAGCGAGGAAGCGGAAGAGCGCCTGATGCGGTATTTTCTCCTTACGCATCTGTGCGGTAT
TTCACACCGCAATGGTGCACTCTCAGTACAATCTGCTCTGATGCCGCATAGTTAAGCCAGTATACACTCC
GCTATCGCTACGTGACTGGGTCATGGCTGCGCCCCGACACCCGCCAACACCCGCTGACGCGCCCTGACGG
GCTTGTCTGCTCCCGGCATCCGCTTACAGACAAGCTGTGACCGTCTCCGGGAGCTGCATGTGTCAGAGGT
TTTCACCGTCATCACCGAAACGCGCGAGGCAGCTGCGGTAAAGCTCATCAGCGTGGTCGTGAAGCGATTC
ACAGATGTCTGCCTGTTCATCCGCGTCCAGCTCGTTGAGTTTCTCCAGAAGCGTTAATGTCTGGCTTCTG
ATAAAGCGGGCCATGTTAAGGGCGGTTTTTTCCTGTTTGGTCACTGATGCCTCCGTGTAAGGGGGATTTC
TGTTCATGGGGGTAATGATACCGATGAAACGAGAGAGGATGCTCACGATACGGGTTACTGATGATGAACA
TGCCCGGTTACTGGAACGTTGTGAGGGTAAACAACTGGCGGTATGGATGCGGCGGGACCAGAGAAAAATC
ACTCAGGGTCAATGCCAGCGCTTCGTTAATACAGATGTAGGTGTTCCACAGGGTAGCCAGCAGCATCCTG
CGATGCAGATCCGGAACATAATGGTGCAGGGCGCTGACTTCCGCGTTTCCAGACTTTACGAAACACGGAA
ACCGAAGACCATTCATGTTGTTGCTCAGGTCGCAGACGTTTTGCAGCAGCAGTCGCTTCACGTTCGCTCG
CGTATCGGTGATTCATTCTGCTAACCAGTAAGGCAACCCCGCCAGCCTAGCCGGGTCCTCAACGACAGGA
GCACGATCATGCGCACCCGTGGGGCCGCCATGCCGGCGATAATGGCCTGCTTCTCGCCGAAACGTTTGGT
GGCGGGACCAGTGACGAAGGCTTGAGCGAGGGCGTGCAAGATTCCGAATACCGCAAGCGACAGGCCGATC
ATCGTCGCGCTCCAGCGAAAGCGGTCCTCGCCGAAAATGACCCAGAGCGCTGCCGGCACCTGTCCTACGA
GTTGCATGATAAAGAAGACAGTCATAAGTGCGGCGACGATAGTCATGCCCCGCGCCCACCGGAAGGAGCT
GACTGGGTTGAAGGCTCTCAAGGGCATCGGTCGAGATCCCGGTGCCTAATGAGTGAGCTAACTTACATTA
ATTGCGTTGCGCTCACTGCCCGCTTTCCAGTCGGGAAACCTGTCGTGCCAGCTGCATTAATGAATCGGCC
AACGCGCGGGGAGAGGCGGTTTGCGTATTGGGCGCCAGGGTGGTTTTTCTTTTCACCAGTGAGACGGGCA
ACAGCTGATTGCCCTTCACCGCCTGGCCCTGAGAGAGTTGCAGCAAGCGGTCCACGCTGGTTTGCCCCAG
CAGGCGAAAATCCTGTTTGATGGTGGTTAACGGCGGGATATAACATGAGCTGTCTTCGGTATCGTCGTAT
CCCACTACCGAGATATCCGCACCAACGCGCAGCCCGGACTCGGTAATGGCGCGCATTGCGCCCAGCGCCA
TCTGATCGTTGGCAACCAGCATCGCAGTGGGAACGATGCCCTCATTCAGCATTTGCATGGTTTGTTGAAA
ACCGGACATGGCACTCCAGTCGCCTTCCCGTTCCGCTATCGGCTGAATTTGATTGCGAGTGAGATATTTA
TGCCAGCCAGCCAGACGCAGACGCGCCGAGACAGAACTTAATGGGCCCGCTAACAGCGCGATTTGCTGGT
GACCCAATGCGACCAGATGCTCCACGCCCAGTCGCGTACCGTCTTCATGGGAGAAAATAATACTGTTGAT
GGGTGTCTGGTCAGAGACATCAAGAAATAACGCCGGAACATTAGTGCAGGCAGCTTCCACAGCAATGGCA
TCCTGGTCATCCAGCGGATAGTTAATGATCAGCCCACTGACGCGTTGCGCGAGAAGATTGTGCACCGCCG
CTTTACAGGCTTCGACGCCGCTTCGTTCTACCATCGACACCACCACGCTGGCACCCAGTTGATCGGCGCG
AGATTTAATCGCCGCGACAATTTGCGACGGCGCGTGCAGGGCCAGACTGGAGGTGGCAACGCCAATCAGC
AACGACTGTTTGCCCGCCAGTTGTTGTGCCACGCGGTTGGGAATGTAATTCAGCTCCGCCATCGCCGCTT
CCACTTTTTCCCGCGTTTTCGCAGAAACGTGGCTGGCCTGGTTCACCACGCGGGAAACGGTCTGATAAGA
GACACCGGCATACTCTGCGACATCGTATAACGTTACTGGTTTCACATTCACCACCCTGAATTGACTCTCT
TCCGGGCGCTATCATGCCATACCGCGAAAGGTTTTGCGCCATTCGATGGTGTCCGGGATCTCGACGCTCT
CCCTTATGCGACTCCTGCATTAGGAAGCAGCCCAGTAGTAGGTTGAGGCCGTTGAGCACCGCCGCCGCAA
GGAATGGTGCATGCAAGGAGATGGCGCCCAACAGTCCCCCGGCCA
